Addgene plasmid #65202: pYTK095
Purpose: (Empty Backbone) Encodes AmpR-ColE1 as a Type 678 part to be used in the Dueber YTK system
Depositing lab: John Dueber. Depositing organization: University of California, Berkeley. Publication: A Highly Characterized Yeast Toolkit for Modular, Multipart Assembly. Lee ME, DeLoache WC, Cervantes B, Dueber JE. ACS Synth Biol. 2015 Apr 14. 10.1021/sb500366v PubMed 25871405.
Backbone
  Vector backbone: self-made
  Vector type: Bacterial Expression
Growth in bacteria
  Bacterial resistance: Ampicillin, 100 μg/mL
  Growth temperature: 37°C
  Growth strain: DH10B
  Copy number: High Copy
Gene/Insert
  Gene/Insert name: AmpR-ColE1
  Species: Synthetic
  Cloning method: Restriction Enzyme; 5′ cloning site BsmBI (destroyed during cloning); 3′ cloning site BsmBI (destroyed during cloning)
Terms and licenses: Academic/Nonprofit Terms; Industry Terms: Not Available to Industry
Depositor comments: This vector can be used for the construction of cassettes that will not propagate in Yeast in the Dueber YTK. For more information, please visit the supplemental information in PMID:25871405.
How to cite: pYTK095 was a gift from John Dueber (Addgene plasmid # 65202 ; http://n2t.net/addgene:65202 ; RRID:Addgene_65202)
