[The description below was written by a language model from this plasmid's Addgene catalogue record and pLannotate feature annotations shown in this document.]
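Description:
pYTK095 is a small (about 2.9 kb), high-copy bacterial plasmid from a modular yeast toolkit (YTK) built around hierarchical, multipart Golden Gate-style assembly. It is listed as an empty backbone that supplies the AmpR-ColE1 module as a "Type 678" part, meaning a single part that spans positions 6, 7 and 8 of the toolkit's standardized assembly scheme. The backbone is described as self-made and the insert as synthetic. The part was cloned through BsmBI sites that were destroyed in the process.

The annotated features match this description. A β-lactamase gene with its native bla promoter confers ampicillin resistance, and a ColE1/pUC-type origin provides high-copy replication in E. coli. The rest of the plasmid carries a superfolder GFP coding sequence followed by the rrnB T1 and T7Te transcription terminators. No promoter for the GFP is annotated, and the record does not state the cassette's role. Its placement is consistent with a visual dropout marker that incoming parts replace during assembly, so that correct clones could be told apart from unmodified vector, but this is an inference rather than a recorded fact.

No yeast origin of replication, yeast selectable marker or integration homology appears in the feature table. This agrees with the depositor's comment that the vector is meant for building cassettes that will not propagate in yeast. pYTK095 therefore serves as an E. coli-only acceptor for assembling transcriptional units or intermediate cassettes within the toolkit. These can be maintained under ampicillin selection, for example for later use in higher-order assemblies.
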