Features (pLannotate 1.2.2; 6 found; start..end, strand, type, name):
    116..976     -  CDS            AmpR: β-lactamase; bla; confers resistance to ampicillin, carbenicillin, and related antibiotics
    977..1081    -  promoter       AmpR promoter: bla
   1184..1772    +  rep_origin     ori: high-copy-number ColE1/pMB1/pBR322/pUC origin of replication
   2059..2772    +  CDS            superfolder GFP: GFP variant that folds robustly even when fused to poorly folded proteins (Pédelacq et al., 2006)
   2784..2855    +  terminator     rrnB T1 terminator: transcription terminator T1 from the E. coli rrnB gene
   2871..2898    +  terminator     T7Te terminator: phage T7 early transcription terminator
>Addgene plasmid #65202 | pYTK095 | depositor full sequence | sequence record 110255 | Full Sequence
TCGGTCTCATACAGCGGCCGCGATTATCAAAAAGGATCTTCACCTAGATCCTTTTAAATTAAAAATGAAG
TTTTAAATCAATCTAAAGTATATATGAGTAAACTTGGTCTGACAGTTACCAATGCTTAATCAGTGAGGCA
CCTATCTCAGCGATCTGTCTATTTCGTTCATCCATAGTTGCCTGACTCCCCGTCGTGTAGATAACTACGA
TACGGGAGGGCTTACCATCTGGCCCCAGTGCTGCAATGATACCGCGGGACCCACGCTCACCGGCTCCAGA
TTTATCAGCAATAAACCAGCCAGCCGGAAGGGCCGAGCGCAGAAGTGGTCCTGCAACTTTATCCGCCTCC
ATCCAGTCTATTAATTGTTGCCGGGAAGCTAGAGTAAGTAGTTCGCCAGTTAATAGTTTGCGCAACGTTG
TTGCCATTGCTACAGGCATCGTGGTGTCACGCTCGTCGTTTGGTATGGCTTCATTCAGCTCCGGTTCCCA
ACGATCAAGGCGAGTTACATGATCCCCCATGTTGTGCAAAAAAGCGGTTAGCTCCTTCGGTCCTCCGATC
GTTGTCAGAAGTAAGTTGGCCGCAGTGTTATCACTCATGGTTATGGCAGCACTGCATAATTCTCTTACTG
TCATGCCATCCGTAAGATGCTTTTCTGTGACTGGTGAGTACTCAACCAAGTCATTCTGAGAATAGTGTAT
GCGGCGACCGAGTTGCTCTTGCCCGGCGTCAATACGGGATAATACCGCGCCACATAGCAGAACTTTAAAA
GTGCTCATCATTGGAAAACGTTCTTCGGGGCGAAAACTCTCAAGGATCTTACCGCTGTTGAGATCCAGTT
CGATGTAACCCACTCGTGCACCCAACTGATCTTCAGCATCTTTTACTTTCACCAGCGTTTCTGGGTGAGC
AAAAACAGGAAGGCAAAATGCCGCAAAAAAGGGAATAAGGGCGACACGGAAATGTTGAATACTCATACTC
TTCCTTTTTCAATATTATTGAAGCATTTATCAGGGTTATTGTCTCATGAGCGGATACATATTTGAATGTA
TTTAGAAAAATAAACAAATAGGGGTTCCGCGCACATTTCCCCGAAAAGTGCCACCTGTCATGACCAAAAT
CCCTTAACGTGAGTTTTCGTTCCACTGAGCGTCAGACCCCGTAGAAAAGATCAAAGGATCTTCTTGAGAT
CCTTTTTTTCTGCGCGTAATCTGCTGCTTGCAAACAAAAAAACCACCGCTACCAGCGGTGGTTTGTTTGC
CGGATCAAGAGCTACCAACTCTTTTTCCGAAGGTAACTGGCTTCAGCAGAGCGCAGATACCAAATACTGT
TCTTCTAGTGTAGCCGTAGTTAGGCCACCACTTCAAGAACTCTGTAGCACCGCCTACATACCTCGCTCTG
CTAATCCTGTTACCAGTGGCTGCTGCCAGTGGCGATAAGTCGTGTCTTACCGGGTTGGACTCAAGACGAT
AGTTACCGGATAAGGCGCAGCGGTCGGGCTGAACGGGGGGTTCGTGCACACAGCCCAGCTTGGAGCGAAC
GACCTACACCGAACTGAGATACCTACAGCGTGAGCTATGAGAAAGCGCCACGCTTCCCGAAGGGAGAAAG
GCGGACAGGTATCCGGTAAGCGGCAGGGTCGGAACAGGAGAGCGCACGAGGGAGCTTCCAGGGGGAAACG
CCTGGTATCTTTATAGTCCTGTCGGGTTTCGCCACCTCTGACTTGAGCGTCGATTTTTGTGATGCTCGTC
AGGGGGGCGGAGCCTATGGAAAAACGCCAGCAACGCGGCCTTTTTACGGTTCCTGGCCTTTTGCTGGCCT
TTTGCTCACATGTTCTTTCCTGCGTTATCCCCTGATTCTGTGGATAACCGTGCGGCCGCCCCTTGAGACC
ATGAAAGTGAAACGTGATTTCATGCGTCATTTTGAACATTTTGTAAATCTTATTTAATAATGTGTGCGGC
AATTCACATTTAATTTATGAATGTTTTCTTAACATCGCGGCAACTCAAGAAACGGCAGGTTCGGATCTTA
GCTACTAGAGAAAGAGGAGAAATACTAGATGCGTAAAGGCGAAGAGCTGTTCACTGGTGTCGTCCCTATT
CTGGTGGAACTGGATGGTGATGTCAACGGTCATAAGTTTTCCGTGCGTGGCGAGGGTGAAGGTGACGCAA
CTAATGGTAAACTGACGCTGAAGTTCATCTGTACTACTGGTAAACTGCCGGTTCCTTGGCCGACTCTGGT
AACGACGCTGACTTATGGTGTTCAGTGCTTTGCTCGTTATCCGGACCATATGAAGCAGCATGACTTCTTC
AAGTCCGCCATGCCGGAAGGCTATGTGCAGGAACGCACGATTTCCTTTAAGGATGACGGCACGTACAAAA
CGCGTGCGGAAGTGAAATTTGAAGGCGATACCCTGGTAAACCGCATTGAGCTGAAAGGCATTGACTTTAA
AGAGGACGGCAATATCCTGGGCCATAAGCTGGAATACAATTTTAACAGCCACAATGTTTACATCACCGCC
GATAAACAAAAAAATGGCATTAAAGCGAATTTTAAAATTCGCCACAACGTGGAGGATGGCAGCGTGCAGC
TGGCTGATCACTACCAGCAAAACACTCCAATCGGTGATGGTCCTGTTCTGCTGCCAGACAATCACTATCT
GAGCACGCAAAGCGTTCTGTCTAAAGATCCGAACGAGAAACGCGATCATATGGTTCTGCTGGAGTTCGTA
ACCGCAGCGGGCATCACGCATGGTATGGATGAACTGTACAAATGACCAGGCATCAAATAAAACGAAAGGC
TCAGTCGAAAGACTGGGCCTTTCGTTTTATCTGTTGTTTGTCGGTGAACGCTCTCTACTAGAGTCACACT
GGCTCACCTTCGGGTGGGCCTTTCTGCGTTTATAAG
