>Addgene plasmid #65202 | pYTK095 | addgene partial sequence | sequence record 112783 | Amp-F 5'-AAGCCCTCCCGTATCGTAGT-3'
AATAGACAGATCGCTGAGATAGGTGCCTCACTGATTAAGCATTGGTAACTGTCAGACCAAGTTTACTCAT
ATATACTTTAGATTGATTTAAAACTTCATTTTTAATTTAAAAGGATCTAGGTGAAGATCCTTTTTGATAA
TCGCGGCCGCTGTATGAGACCGACTTATAAACGCAGAAAGGCCCACCCGAAGGTGAGCCAGTGTGACTCT
AGTAGAGAGCGTTCACCGACAAACAACAGATAAAACGAAAGGCCCAGTCTTTCGACTGAGCCTTTCGTTT
TATTTGATGCCTGGTCATTTGTACAGTTCATCCATACCATGCGTGATGCCCGCTGCGGTTACGAACTCCA
GCAGAACCATATGATCGCGTTTCTCGTTCGGATCTTTAGACAGAACGCTTTGCGTGCTCAGATAGTGATT
GTCTGGCAGCAGAACAGGACCATCACCGATTGGAGTGTTTTGCTGGTAGTGATCAGCCAGCTGCACGCTG
CCATCCTCCACGTTGTGGCGAATTTTAAAATTCGCTTTAATGCCATTTTTTTGTTTATCGGCGGTGATGT
AAACATTGTGGCTGTTAAAATTGTATTCCAGCTTATGGCCCAGGATATTGCCGTCCTCTTTAAAGTCAAT
GCCTTTCAGCTCAATGCGGTTTACCAGGGTATCGCCTTCAAATTTCACTTCCGCACGCGTTTTGTACGTG
CCGTCATCCTTAAAGGAAATCGTGCGTTCCTGCACATAGCCTTCCGGCATGGCGGACTTGAAGAAGTCAT
GCTGCTTCATATGGTCCGGATAACGAGCAAAGCACTGAACACCATAAGTCAGCGTCGTTACCAGAGTCGG
CCAAGGAACCGGCAGTTTACCAGTAGTACAGATGAACTTCAGCGTCAGTTTACCATT
