>Addgene plasmid #65202 | pYTK095 | addgene partial sequence | sequence record 112786 | pRS414-R 5'-CACCTCTGACTTGAGCGTCG-3'
ACGCCAGCAACGCGGCCTTTTTACGGTTCCTGGCCTTTTGCTGGCCTTTTGCTCACATGTTCTTTCCTGC
GTTATCCCCTGATTCTGTGGATAACCGTGCGGCCGCCCCTTGAGACCATGAAAGTGAAACGTGATTTCAT
GCGTCATTTTGAACATTTTGTAAATCTTATTTAATAATGTGTGCGGCAATTCACATTTAATTTATGAATG
TTTTCTTAACATCGCGGCAACTCAAGAAACGGCAGGTTCGGATCTTAGCTACTAGAGAAAGAGGAGAAAT
ACTAGATGCGTAAAGGCGAAGAGCTGTTCACTGGTGTCGTCCCTATTCTGGTGGAACTGGATGGTGATGT
CAACGGTCATAAGTTTTCCGTGCGTGGCGAGGGTGAAGGTGACGCAACTAATGGTAAACTGACGCTGAAG
TTCATCTGTACTACTGGTAAACTGCCGGTTCCTTGGCCGACTCTGGTAACGACGCTGACTTATGGTGTTC
AGTGCTTTGCTCGTTATCCGGACCATATGAAGCAGCATGACTTCTTCAAGTCCGCCATGCCGGAAGGCTA
TGTGCAGGAACGCACGATTTCCTTTAAGGATGACGGCACGTACAAAACGCGTGCGGAAGTGAAATTTGAA
GGCGATACCCTGGTAAACCGCATTGAGCTGAAAGGCATTGACTTTAAAGAGGACGGCAATATCCTGGGCC
ATAAGCTGGAATACAATTTTAACAGCCACAATGTTTACATCACCGCCGATAAACAAAAAAATGGCATTAA
AGCGAATTTTAAAATTCGCCACAACGTGGAGGATGGCAGCGTGCAGCTGGCTGATCACTACCAGCAAAAC
ACTCCAATCGGTGATGGTCCTGTTCTGCTGCCAGACAATCACTATCTGAGCACGCAAA
